>Addgene plasmid #170682 | tetO-AKT1 | addgene full sequence | sequence record 347242 | Addgene NGS Result
ACGTCGACGGATCGGGAGATCTCCCGATCCCCTATGGTGCACTCTCAGTACAATCTGCTCTGATGCCGCA
TAGTTAAGCCAGTATCTGCTCCCTGCTTGTGTGTTGGAGGTCGCTGAGTAGTGCGCGAGCAAAATTTAAG
CTACAACAAGGCAAGGCTTGACCGACAATTGCATGAAGAATCTGCTTAGGGTTAGGCGTTTTGCGCTGCT
TCGCGATGTACGGGCCAGATATACGCGTTGACATTGATTATTGACTAGTTATTAATAGTAATCAATTACG
GGGTCATTAGTTCATAGCCCATATATGGAGTTCCGCGTTACATAACTTACGGTAAATGGCCCGCCTGGCT
GACCGCCCAACGACCCCCGCCCATTGACGTCAATAATGACGTATGTTCCCATAGTAACGCCAATAGGGAC
TTTCCATTGACGTCAATGGGTGGAGTATTTACGGTAAACTGCCCACTTGGCAGTACATCAAGTGTATCAT
ATGCCAAGTACGCCCCCTATTGACGTCAATGACGGTAAATGGCCCGCCTGGCATTATGCCCAGTACATGA
CCTTATGGGACTTTCCTACTTGGCAGTACATCTACGTATTAGTCATCGCTATTACCATGGTGATGCGGTT
TTGGCAGTACATCAATGGGCGTGGATAGCGGTTTGACTCACGGGGATTTCCAAGTCTCCACCCCATTGAC
GTCAATGGGAGTTTGTTTTGGCACCAAAATCAACGGGACTTTCCAAAATGTCGTAACAACTCCGCCCCAT
TGACGCAAATGGGCGGTAGGCGTGTACGGTGGGAGGTCTATATAAGCAGCGCGTTTTGCCTGTACTGGGT
CTCTCTGGTTAGACCAGATCTGAGCCTGGGAGCTCTCTGGCTAACTAGGGAACCCACTGCTTAAGCCTCA
ATAAAGCTTGCCTTGAGTGCTTCAAGTAGTGTGTGCCCGTCTGTTGTGTGACTCTGGTAACTAGAGATCC
CTCAGACCCTTTTAGTCAGTGTGGAAAATCTCTAGCAGTGGCGCCCGAACAGGGACTTGAAAGCGAAAGG
GAAACCAGAGGAGCTCTCTCGACGCAGGACTCGGCTTGCTGAAGCGCGCACGGCAAGAGGCGAGGGGCGG
CGACTGGTGAGTACGCCAAAAATTTTGACTAGCGGAGGCTAGAAGGAGAGAGATGGGTGCGAGAGCGTCA
GTATTAAGCGGGGGAGAATTAGATCGCGATGGGAAAAAATTCGGTTAAGGCCAGGGGGAAAGAAAAAATA
TAAATTAAAACATATAGTATGGGCAAGCAGGGAGCTAGAACGATTCGCAGTTAATCCTGGCCTGTTAGAA
ACATCAGAAGGCTGTAGACAAATACTGGGACAGCTACAACCATCCCTTCAGACAGGATCAGAAGAACTTA
GATCATTATATAATACAGTAGCAACCCTCTATTGTGTGCATCAAAGGATAGAGATAAAAGACACCAAGGA
AGCTTTAGACAAGATAGAGGAAGAGCAAAACAAAAGTAAGACCACCGCACAGCAAGCGGCCGCTGATCTT
CAGACCTGGAGGAGGAGATATGAGGGACAATTGGAGAAGTGAATTATATAAATATAAAGTAGTAAAAATT
GAACCATTAGGAGTAGCACCCACCAAGGCAAAGAGAAGAGTGGTGCAGAGAGAAAAAAGAGCAGTGGGAA
TAGGAGCTTTGTTCCTTGGGTTCTTGGGAGCAGCAGGAAGCACTATGGGCGCAGCGTCAATGACGCTGAC
GGTACAGGCCAGACAATTATTGTCTGGTATAGTGCAGCAGCAGAACAATTTGCTGAGGGCTATTGAGGCG
CAACAGCATCTGTTGCAACTCACAGTCTGGGGCATCAAGCAGCTCCAGGCAAGAATCCTGGCTGTGGAAA
GATACCTAAAGGATCAACAGCTCCTGGGGATTTGGGGTTGCTCTGGAAAACTCATTTGCACCACTGCTGT
GCCTTGGAATGCTAGTTGGAGTAATAAATCTCTGGAACAGATTTGGAATCACACGACCTGGATGGAGTGG
GACAGAGAAATTAACAATTACACAAGCTTAATACACTCCTTAATTGAAGAATCGCAAAACCAGCAAGAAA
AGAATGAACAAGAATTATTGGAATTAGATAAATGGGCAAGTTTGTGGAATTGGTTTAACATAACAAATTG
GCTGTGGTATATAAAATTATTCATAATGATAGTAGGAGGCTTGGTAGGTTTAAGAATAGTTTTTGCTGTA
CTTTCTATAGTGAATAGAGTTAGGCAGGGATATTCACCATTATCGTTTCAGACCCACCTCCCAACCCCGA
GGGGACCCGACAGGCCCGAAGGAATAGAAGAAGAAGGTGGAGAGAGAGACAGAGACAGATCCATTCGATT
AGTGAACGGATCGGCACTGCGTGCGCCAATTCTGCAGACAAATGGCAGTATTCATCCACAATTTTAAAAG
AAAAGGGGGGATTGGGGGGTACAGTGCAGGGGAAAGAATAGTAGACATAATAGCAACAGACATACAAACT
AAAGAATTACAAAAACAAATTACAAAAATTCAAAATTTTCGGGTTTATTACAGGGACAGCAGAGATCCAG
TTTGGTTATCGAGTTTACCACTCCCTATCAGTGATAGAGAAAAGTGAAAGTCGAGTTTACCACTCCCTAT
CAGTGATAGAGAAAAGTGAAAGTCGAGTTTACCACTCCCTATCAGTGATAGAGAAAAGTGAAAGTCGAGT
TTACCACTCCCTATCAGTGATAGAGAAAAGTGAAAGTCGAGTTTACCACTCCCTATCAGTGATAGAGAAA
AGTGAAAGTCGAGTTTACCACTCCCTATCAGTGATAGAGAAAAGTGAAAGTCGAGTTTACCACTCCCTAT
CAGTGATAGAGAAAAGTGAAAGTCGAGCTCGGTACCCGGGTCGAGGTAGGCGTGTACGGTGGGAGGCCTA
TATAAGCAGAGCTCGTTTAGTGAACCGTCAGATCGCCTGGAGACGCCATCCACGCTGTTTTGACCTCCAT
AGAAGACACCGGGACCGATCCAGCCTCCGCGGCCCCGAATTGTAATACGACTCACTATAGGGAGACCCAA
GCTGGCTAGGTAAGCTTGATCAACAAGTTTGTACAAAAAAGCAGGCTTCACC
[1440 nt withheld, positions 3133-4572]
TGAAACCCAGCTTTCTTGTACAAAGTGGTTGATCTAGAGGGCCCGCGGTTCGAAGGTAAGCCTATCCCTA
ACCCTCTCCTCGGTCTCGATTCTACGCGTACCGGTCATCATCACCATCACCATTGAGTTTAAACCCGCTG
ATCAGCCTCAATTCGATATCAAGCTTATCGATAATCAACCTCTGGATTACAAAATTTGTGAAAGATTGAC
TGGTATTCTTAACTATGTTGCTCCTTTTACGCTATGTGGATACGCTGCTTTAATGCCTTTGTATCATGCT
ATTGCTTCCCGTATGGCTTTCATTTTCTCCTCCTTGTATAAATCCTGGTTGCTGTCTCTTTATGAGGAGT
TGTGGCCCGTTGTCAGGCAACGTGGCGTGGTGTGCACTGTGTTTGCTGACGCAACCCCCACTGGTTGGGG
CATTGCCACCACCTGTCAGCTCCTTTCCGGGACTTTCGCTTTCCCCCTCCCTATTGCCACGGCGGAACTC
ATCGCCGCCTGCCTTGCCCGCTGCTGGACAGGGGCTCGGCTGTTGGGCACTGACAATTCCGTGGTGTTGT
CGGGGAAATCATCGTCCTTTCCTTGGCTGCTCGCCTGTGTTGCCACCTGGATTCTGCGCGGGACGTCCTT
CTGCTACGTCCCTTCGGCCCTCAATCCAGCGGACCTTCCTTCCCGCGGCCTGCTGCCGGCTCTGCGGCCT
CTTCCGCGTCTTCGCCTTCGCCCTCAGACGAGTCGGATCTCCCTTTGGGCCGCCTCCCCGCATCGATACC
GTCGACCTCGAGACCTAGAAAAACATGGAGCAATCACAAGTAGCAATACAGCAGCTACCAATGCTGATTG
TGCCTGGCTAGAAGCACAAGAGGAGGAGGAGGTGGGTTTTCCAGTCACACCTCAGGTACCTTTAAGACCA
ATGACTTACAAGGCAGCTGTAGATCTTAGCCACTTTTTAAAAGAAAAGGGGGGACTGGAAGGGCTAATTC
ACTCCCAACGAAGACAAGATATCCTTGATCTGTGGATCTACCACACACAAGGCTACTTCCCTGATTGGCA
GAACTACACACCAGGGCCAGGGATCAGATATCCACTGACCTTTGGATGGTGCTACAAGCTAGTACCAGTT
GAGCAAGAGAAGGTAGAAGAAGCCAATGAAGGAGAGAACACCCGCTTGTTACACCCTGTGAGCCTGCATG
GGATGGATGACCCGGAGAGAGAAGTATTAGAGTGGAGGTTTGACAGCCGCCTAGCATTTCATCACATGGC
CCGAGAGCTGCATCCGGACTGTACTGGGTCTCTCTGGTTAGACCAGATCTGAGCCTGGGAGCTCTCTGGC
TAACTAGGGAACCCACTGCTTAAGCCTCAATAAAGCTTGCCTTGAGTGCTTCAAGTAGTGTGTGCCCGTC
TGTTGTGTGACTCTGGTAACTAGAGATCCCTCAGACCCTTTTAGTCAGTGTGGAAAATCTCTAGCAGGGC
CCGTTTAAACCCGCTGATCAGCCTCGACTGTGCCTTCTAGTTGCCAGCCATCTGTTGTTTGCCCCTCCCC
CGTGCCTTCCTTGACCCTGGAAGGTGCCACTCCCACTGTCCTTTCCTAATAAAATGAGGAAATTGCATCG
CATTGTCTGAGTAGGTGTCATTCTATTCTGGGGGGTGGGGTGGGGCAGGACAGCAAGGGGGAGGATTGGG
AAGACAATAGCAGGCATGCTGGGGATGCGGTGGGCTCTATGGCTTCTGAGGCGGAAAGAACCAGCTGGGG
CTCTAGGGGGTATCCCC
[124 nt withheld, positions 6340-6463]
C
[91 nt withheld, positions 6465-6555]
A
[49 nt withheld, positions 6557-6605]
CCTTTGACGTTGGAGTCCACGTTCTTT
[37 nt withheld, positions 6633-6669]
ACCCTATCTCGGTCTATTCTTTTGATTTATAAGGGATTTTGCCGATTTCGGCCTATTGGTTAAAAAATGA
GCTGATTTAACAAAAATTTAACGCGAATTAATTCTGTGGAATGTGTGTCAGTTAGGGTGTGGAAAGTCCC
CAGGCTCCCCAGCAGGCAGAAGTATGCAAAGCATGCATCTCAATTAGTCAGCAACCAGGTGTGGAAAGTC
CCCAGGCTCCCCAGCAGGCAGAAGTATGCAAAGCATGCATCTCAATTAGTCAGCAACCATAGTCCCGCCC
CTAACTCCGCCCATCCCGCCCCTAACTCCGCCCAGTTCCGCCCATTCTCCGCCCCATGGCTGACTAATTT
TTTTTATTTATGCAGAGGCCGAGGCCGCCTCTGCCTCTGAGCTATTCCAGAAGTAGTGAGGAGGCTTTTT
TGGAGGCCTAGGCTTTTGCAAAAAGCTCCCGGGAGCTTGTATATCCATTTTCGGATCTGATCAGCACGTG
TTGACAATTAATCATCGGCATAGTATATCGGCATAGTATAATACGACAAGGTGAGGAACTAAACCATGGC
CAAGTTGACCAGTGCCGTTCCGGTGCTCACCGCGCGCGACGTCGCCGGAGCGGTCGAGTTCTGGACCGAC
CGGCTCGGGTTCTCCCGGGACTTCGTGGAGGACGACTTCGCCGGTGTGGTCCGGGACGACGTGACCCTGT
TCATCAGCGCGGTCCAGGACCAGGTGGTGCCGGACAACACCCTGGCCTGGGTGTGGGTGCGCGGCCTGGA
CGAGCTGTACGCCGAGTGGTCGGAGGTCGTGTCCACGAACTTCCGGGACGCCTCCGGGCCGGCCATGACC
GAGATCGGCGAGCAGCCGTGGGGGCGGGAGTTCGCCCTGCGCGACCCGGCCGGCAACTGCGTGCACTTCG
TGGCCGAGGAGCAGGACTGACACGTGCTACGAGATTTCGATTCCACCGCCGCCTTCTATGAAAGGTTGGG
CTTCGGAATCGTTTTCCGGGACGCCGGCTGGATGATCCTCCAGCGCGGGGATCTCATGCTGGAGTTCTTC
GCCCACCCCAACTTGTTTATTGCAGCTTATAATGGTTACAAATAAAGCAATAGCATCACAAATTTCACAA
ATAAAGCATTTTTTTCACTGCATTCTAGTTGTGGTTTGTCCAAACTCATCAATGTATCTTATCATGTCTG
TATACCGTCGACCTCTAGCTAGAGCTTGGCGTAATCATGGTCATAGCTGTTTCCTGTGTGAAATTGTTAT
CCGCTCACAATTCCACACAACATACGAGCCGGAAGCATAAAGTGTAAAGCCTGGGGTGCCTAATGAGTGA
GCTAACTCACATTAATTGCGTTGCGCTCACTGCCCGCTTTCCAGTCGGGAAACCTGTCGTGCCAGCTGCA
TTAATGAATCGGCCAACGCGCGGGGAGAGGCGGTTTGCGTATTGGGCGCTCTTCCGCTTCCTCGCTCACT
GACTCGCTGCGCTCGGTCGTTCGGCTGCGGCGAGCGGTATCAGCTCACTCAAAGGCGGTAATACGGTTAT
CCACAGAATCAGGGGATAACGCAGGAAAGAACATGTGAGCAAAAGGCCAGCAAAAGGCCAGGAACCGTAA
AAAGGCCGCGTTGCTGGCGTTTTTCCATAGGCTCCGCCCCCCTGACGAGCATCACAAAAATCGACGCTCA
AGTCAGAGGTGGCGAAACCCGACAGGACTATAAAGATACCAGGCGTTTCCCCCTGGAAGCTCCCTCGTGC
GCTCTCCTGTTCCGACCCTGCCGCTTACCGGATACCTGTCCGCCTTTCTCCCTTCGGGAAGCGTGGCGCT
TTCTCATAGCTCACGCTGTAGGTATCTCAGTTCGGTGTAGGTCGTTCGCTCCAAGCTGGGCTGTGTGCAC
GAACCCCCCGTTCAGCCCGACCGCTGCGCCTTATCCGGTAACTATCGTCTTGAGTCCAACCCGGTAAGAC
ACGACTTATCGCCACTGGCAGCAGCCACTGGTAACAGGATTAGCAGAGCGAGGTATGTAGGCGGTGCTAC
AGAGTTCTTGAAGTGGTGGCCTAACTACGGCTACACTAGAAGAACAGTATTTGGTATCTGCGCTCTGCTG
AAGCCAGTTACCTTCGGAAAAAGAGTTGGTAGCTCTTGATCCGGCAAACAAACCACCGCTGGTAGCGGTG
GTTTTTTTGTTTGCAAGCAGCAGATTACGCGCAGAAAAAAAGGATCTCAAGAAGATCCTTTGATCTTTTC
TACGGGGTCTGACGCTCAGTGGAACGAAAACTCACGTTAAGGGATTTTGGTCATGAGATTATCAAAAAGG
ATCTTCACCTAGATCCTTTTAAATTAAAAATGAAGTTTTAAATCAATCTAAAGTATATATGAGTAAACTT
GGTCTGACAGTTACCAATGCTTAATCAGTGAGGCACCTATCTCAGCGATCTGTCTATTTCGTTCATCCAT
AGTTGCCTGACTCCCCGTCGTGTAGATAACTACGATACGGGAGGGCTTACCATCTGGCCCCAGTGCTGCA
ATGATACCGCGAGACCCACGCTCACCGGCTCCAGATTTATCAGCAATAAACCAGCCAGCCGGAAGGGCCG
AGCGCAGAAGTGGTCCTGCAACTTTATCCGCCTCCATCCAGTCTATTAATTGTTGCCGGGAAGCTAGAGT
AAGTAGTTCGCCAGTTAATAGTTTGCGCAACGTTGTTGCCATTGCTACAGGCATCGTGGTGTCACGCTCG
TCGTTTGGTATGGCTTCATTCAGCTCCGGTTCCCAACGATCAAGGCGAGTTACATGATCCCCCATGTTGT
GCAAAAAAGCGGTTAGCTCCTTCGGTCCTCCGATCGTTGTCAGAAGTAAGTTGGCCGCAGTGTTATCACT
CATGGTTATGGCAGCACTGCATAATTCTCTTACTGTCATGCCATCCGTAAGATGCTTTTCTGTGACTGGT
GAGTACTCAACCAAGTCATTCTGAGAATAGTGTATGCGGCGACCGAGTTGCTCTTGCCCGGCGTCAATAC
GGGATAATACCGCGCCACATAGCAGAACTTTAAAAGTGCTCATCATTGGAAAACGTTCTTCGGGGCGAAA
ACTCTCAAGGATCTTACCGCTGTTGAGATCCAGTTCGATGTAACCCACTCGTGCACCCAACTGATCTTCA
GCATCTTTTACTTTCACCAGCGTTTCTGGGTGAGCAAAAACAGGAAGGCAAAATGCCGCAAAAAAGGGAA
TAAGGGCGACACGGAAATGTTGAATACTCATACTCTTCCTTTTTCAATATTATTGAAGCATTTATCAGGG
TTATTGTCTCATGAGCGGATACATATTTGAATGTATTTAGAAAAATAAACAAATAGGGGTTCCGCGCACA
TTTCCCCGAAAAGTGCCACCTG
Features (pLannotate 1.2.2; 36 found; start..end, strand, type, name):
     33..85      -  misc_feature   bom (fragment): basis of mobility region from pBR322
    240..619     +  enhancer       CMV enhancer: human cytomegalovirus immediate early enhancer
    620..819     +  promoter       CMV promoter: human cytomegalovirus (CMV) immediate early promoter
    837..1017    +  LTR            5' LTR (truncated): truncated 5' long terminal repeat (LTR) from HIV-1
   1064..1189    +  misc_feature   HIV-1 Ψ: packaging signal of human immunodeficiency virus type 1
   1173..1536    +  CDS            HIV-1 gag (fragment): gag protein from human immunodeficiency virus 1; gag
   1682..1915    +  misc_feature   RRE: The Rev response element (RRE) of HIV-1 allows for Rev-dependent mRNA export from the nucleus to the cytoplasm.
   2292..2392    +  CDS            Rev (fragment): human immunodeficiency virus 1 (HIV-1) Rev protein; rev; enhances nuclear export of unspliced and incompletely spliced viral mRNAs
   2442..2559    +  misc_feature   cPPT/CTS: central polypurine tract and central termination sequence of HIV-1
   2612..2882    +  protein_bind   tetracycline response element: contains seven copies of the tetracycline operator tetO tetracycline repressor TetR
   2893..2910    +  misc_feature   MCS (fragment): pUC18/19 multiple cloning site
   2915..2953    +  promoter       minimal CMV promoter: human cytomegalovirus (CMV) immediate early promoter
   3053..3071    +  promoter       T7 promoter: promoter for bacteriophage T7 RNA polymerase
   3103..3127    +  protein_bind   attB1: mutant version of attB; recombination site for the Gateway® BP reaction BP Clonase™
   3133..4572    +  CDS            AKT1 (sequence withheld): AKT1_HUMAN - Also known as PKB, RAC. Experimental evidence at protein level: Swiss-Prot protein existence level 1. AKT1 is one of 3 closely related serine/threonine-protein kinases (AKT1, AKT2 and AKT3) called the AKT kinase, and which regulate many processes including metabolism, proliferation, cell survival, growth and angiogenesis (PubMed:15526160, PubMed:11882383, PubMed:21620960, PubMed:21432781). This is mediated through serine and/or threonine phosphorylation of a range of downstream substrates (PubMed:15526160, PubMed:11882383, PubMed:21620960, PubMed:21432781). Over 100 substrate cand
   4577..4601    -  protein_bind   attB2: mutant version of attB; recombination site for the Gateway® BP reaction BP Clonase™
   4627..4668    +  CDS            V5 tag: epitope tag from simian virus 5
   4722..4745    +  misc_feature   MCS (fragment): pBluescript multiple cloning site
   4745..5333    +  misc_feature   WPRE: woodchuck hepatitis virus posttranscriptional regulatory element
   5270..5851    +  CDS            nef (fragment): NEF_HV1H2 - Experimental evidence at protein level: Swiss-Prot protein existence level 1. Extracellular Nef protein targets CD4(+) T-lymphocytes for apoptosis by interacting with CXCR4 surface receptors. From Human immunodeficiency virus type 1 group M subtype B (isolate HXB2) (HIV-1).
   5858..6038    +  LTR            5' LTR (truncated): truncated 5' long terminal repeat (LTR) from HIV-1
   6070..6294    +  polyA_signal   bGH poly(A) signal: bovine growth hormone polyadenylation signal
   6298..6319    +  promoter       SV40 promoter (fragment): SV40 enhancer and early promoter
   6340..6768    +  rep_origin     f1 ori (sequence partly withheld): f1 bacteriophage origin of replication; arrow indicates direction of (+) strand synthesis
   6782..7111    +  promoter       SV40 promoter: SV40 enhancer and early promoter
   7159..7206    +  promoter       EM7 promoter: synthetic bacterial promoter&nbsp
   7225..7599    +  CDS            BleoR: antibiotic-binding protein; Sh ble from Streptoalloteichus hindustanus; confers resistance to bleomycin, phleomycin, and Zeocin™
   7609..7734    +  CDS            ble (fragment): BLE_KLEPN - Experimental evidence at protein level: Swiss-Prot protein existence level 1. Binding protein with a strong affinity to the bleomycin family of antibiotics. Binds to CL990; an antimitotic-antibiotic compound. From Klebsiella pneumoniae.
   7729..7850    +  polyA_signal   SV40 poly(A) signal: SV40 polyadenylation signal
   7923..7939    -  protein_bind   lac operator: The lac repressor binds to the lac operator to inhibit transcription in E. coli. This inhibition can be relieved by adding lactose or isopropyl-β-D-thiogalactopyranoside (IPTG). lac repressor encoded by lacI
   7947..7977    -  promoter       lac promoter: promoter for the E. coli lac operon
   7992..8013    -  protein_bind   CAP binding site: CAP binding activates transcription in the presence of cAMP. E. coli catabolite activator protein
   8026..8118    -  CDS            lacI (fragment): lac repressor; lacI; The lac repressor binds to the lac operator to inhibit transcription in E. coli. This inhibition can be relieved by adding lactose or isopropyl-β-D-thiogalactopyranoside (IPTG).
   8301..8889    -  rep_origin     ori: high-copy-number ColE1/pMB1/pBR322/pUC origin of replication
   9060..9920    -  CDS            AmpR: β-lactamase; bla; confers resistance to ampicillin, carbenicillin, and related antibiotics
   9921..10025   -  promoter       AmpR promoter: bla
