[The description below was written by a language model from this plasmid's Addgene catalogue record and pLannotate feature annotations shown in this document.]
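Description:
tetO-AKT1 is a lentiviral mammalian expression plasmid of about 10 kb for doxycycline-inducible overexpression of human AKT1, a serine/threonine kinase that regulates survival, growth, proliferation and metabolism. It was built on the FU-tetO-Gateway destination vector. The AKT1 ORF was PCR-amplified with attB sites from a Myr-Flag-AKT1 retroviral plasmid, moved into a pDONR221 entry clone, and then transferred by LR recombination. The record does not say whether the myristoylation or Flag sequences were carried over. The annotated coding region of about 1.44 kb matches AKT1 alone.

In the feature table, a CMV enhancer/promoter is fused to a truncated HIV-1 5' LTR and drives production of the viral genomic RNA. This is followed by the Ψ packaging signal, a gag fragment, the RRE for Rev-dependent nuclear export, and the cPPT/CTS. The payload consists of a tetracycline response element with seven tetO copies joined to a minimal CMV promoter, then attB1, AKT1 and attB2. Expression therefore depends on a Tet-On transactivator supplied separately plus doxycycline. A V5 tag is annotated downstream of attB2, but the record does not state whether it is in frame or whether the ORF keeps its stop codon. A WPRE enhances transcript expression, and a truncated 3' LTR and bGH polyadenylation signal follow it.

Outside the viral region are an SV40/EM7-driven BleoR (Zeocin) cassette, an f1 ori, a ColE1/pUC-type origin and AmpR. Ampicillin is the listed bacterial selection, and the depositor describes the plasmid as low copy. The plasmid was deposited with a study on direct reprogramming to human cardiomyocyte-like cells.
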