Addgene plasmid #170682: tetO-AKT1
Purpose: doxycycline-inducible overexpression of AKT1
Depositing lab: Paul Burridge. Depositing organization: Northwestern University. Publication: A novel transcription factor combination for direct reprogramming to a spontaneously contracting human cardiomyocyte-like state. Romero-Tejeda M, Fonoudi H, Weddle CJ, DeKeyser JM, Lenny B, Fetterman KA, Magdy T, Sapkota Y, Epting C, Burridge PW. J Mol Cell Cardiol. 2023 Jul 6:S0022-2828(23)00106-2. doi: 10.1016/j.yjmcc.2023.06.005. PubMed 37421991.
Backbone
  Vector backbone: FU-tetO-Gateway
  Backbone manufacturer: addgene plasmid #43914
  Backbone size w/o insert (bp): 8600
  Total vector size (bp): 10050
  Modifications to backbone: AKT1 ORF added to plasmid using Gateway cloning
  Vector type: Mammalian Expression, Lentiviral ; Doxycycline Inducible
Growth in bacteria
  Bacterial resistance: Ampicillin, 100 μg/mL
  Growth temperature: 30°C
  Growth strain: NEB Stable
  Copy number: Low Copy
Gene/Insert
  Gene/Insert name: AKT1
  Species: H. sapiens (human)
  Insert size (bp): 1443
  GenBank ID: NM_001014431
  Entrez Gene: AKT1 (a.k.a. AKT, PKB, PKB-ALPHA, PRKBA, RAC, RAC-ALPHA)
  Promoter: TRE promoter, Tet-ON
  Cloning method: Gateway Cloning
  Sequencing primers: 5′ LNCX; T7
Resource information
  A portion of this plasmid was derived from a plasmid made by: pWZL Neo Myr Flag AKT1 (Addgene Plasmid #20422)
Terms and licenses: Academic/Nonprofit Terms; Industry Terms: Not Available to Industry
Depositor comments: This plasmid was generated using Gateway cloning. attB sites were added to AKT1 via PCR reaction using pWZL-Neo-Myr-Flag-AKT1 (Addgene Plasmid #20422) as a template. Resulting fragements were recombined with pDONR221 to generate an entry clone. LR reaction was performed using the destination vector FU-tetO-Gateway (Addgene Plasmid #19778).
How to cite: tetO-AKT1 was a gift from Paul Burridge (Addgene plasmid # 170682 ; http://n2t.net/addgene:170682 ; RRID:Addgene_170682)
